Addgene plasmid #157479: pD649-HAsp-ISLR2-COMP5AP-AviTag-9xHis
Purpose: Mammalian expression of cell-surface protein extracellular domain fused to COMP5AP-AviTag-9xHis. Protein is secreted from cells.
Depositing lab: Chris Garcia. Depositing organization: Stanford University. Publication: A Human IgSF Cell-Surface Interactome Reveals a Complex Network of Protein-Protein Interactions. Wojtowicz WM, Vielmetter J, Fernandes RA, Siepe DH, Eastman CL, Chisholm GB, Cox S, Klock H, Anderson PW, Rue SM, Miller JJ, Glaser SM, Bragstad ML, Vance J, Lam AW, Lesley SA, Zinn K, Garcia KC. Cell. 2020 Aug 20;182(4):1027-1043.e17. doi: 10.1016/j.cell.2020.07.025. PubMed 32822567.
Backbone
  Vector backbone: pD649
  Backbone size w/o insert (bp): 7153
  Vector type: Mammalian Expression
Growth in bacteria
  Bacterial resistance: Ampicillin, 100 μg/mL
  Growth temperature: 37°C
  Growth strain: DH5alpha
  Copy number: High Copy
Gene/Insert
  Gene/Insert name: ISLR2
  Species: H. sapiens (human)
  Insert size (bp): 1713
  Entrez Gene: ISLR2 (a.k.a. KIAA1465)
  Promoter: CMV/SP6
  Tag / fusion protein: COMP5AP-AviTag-9xHis (C terminal on backbone)
  Cloning method: Restriction Enzyme; 5′ cloning site GCGGCCGC (not destroyed); 3′ cloning site GGCGCGCC (not destroyed)
  Sequencing primers: 5′ ATTTAGGTGACACTATAG; 3′ CGTCGCACTCCATCACGGTG
Resource information
  A portion of this plasmid was derived from a plasmid made by: synthesis by ThermoFisher
Terms and licenses: Academic/Nonprofit Terms; Industry Terms: Not Available to Industry
Depositor comments: Some plasmids in this collection may have an IS4-like element ISVsa5 family transposase upstream of the CMV promoter.
How to cite: pD649-HAsp-ISLR2-COMP5AP-AviTag-9xHis was a gift from Chris Garcia (Addgene plasmid # 157479 ; http://n2t.net/addgene:157479 ; RRID:Addgene_157479)
