[The description below was written by a language model from this plasmid's Addgene catalogue record and pLannotate feature annotations shown in this document.]
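Description:
pD649-HAsp-ISLR2-COMP5AP-AviTag-9xHis is an 8.9 kb mammalian expression plasmid built on the pD649 backbone for producing a secreted, multimerised form of the extracellular domain of human ISLR2 (also known as LINX or KIAA1465). In bacteria it is maintained as a high-copy plasmid through a ColE1/pUC-type origin and selected with ampicillin via a β-lactamase gene. The annotation also picks up short kanamycin-resistance, lacZα, f1 origin and rrnB terminator fragments that appear to be backbone remnants rather than functional parts. The depositor notes that some plasmids in this collection may carry an IS4-like transposase element upstream of the CMV promoter, although none is annotated in this feature table.

Expression is driven by the CMV immediate-early enhancer and promoter, followed by a fragment of CMV intron A and an SP6 promoter that can serve for in vitro transcription or as a sequencing primer site. The open reading frame begins with a heterologous signal sequence: the name implies an HA-derived leader, whereas the annotation tool matched a fragment of a mouse IgH leader. This directs the ISLR2 ectodomain, cloned between retained NotI and AscI sites, into the secretory pathway. Downstream, the backbone supplies the rat COMP coiled-coil segment, which assembles into pentamers, fused to human placental alkaline phosphatase as an enzymatic reporter. An AviTag for site-specific biotinylation and a polyhistidine tag for purification follow (9xHis by name, annotated as 8xHis), and the unit ends with a bGH polyadenylation signal. A separate SV40/EM7-driven puromycin N-acetyltransferase cassette with an SV40 poly(A) signal is annotated, which could allow selection of transfected cells. The high-avidity pentameric AP fusion suits detection of weak extracellular protein–protein interactions, consistent with the associated human IgSF cell-surface interactome screen.
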