Features (pLannotate 1.2.2; 24 found; start..end, strand, type, name):
    119..143     -  CDS            KanR (fragment): aminoglycoside phosphotransferase; aph(3')-Ia; confers resistance to kanamycin
    254..842     +  rep_origin     ori: high-copy-number ColE1/pMB1/pBR322/pUC origin of replication
   1067..1084    +  terminator     rrnB T2 terminator (fragment): transcription terminator T2 from the E. coli rrnB gene
   1109..1128    -  CDS            lacZα (fragment): LacZα fragment of β-galactosidase; lacZ fragment
   1584..1600    +  protein_bind   lac operator: The lac repressor binds to the lac operator to inhibit transcription in E. coli. This inhibition can be relieved by adding lactose or isopropyl-β-D-thiogalactopyranoside (IPTG). lac repressor encoded by lacI
   1843..2146    +  enhancer       CMV enhancer: human cytomegalovirus immediate early enhancer
   2147..2350    +  promoter       CMV promoter: human cytomegalovirus (CMV) immediate early promoter
   2486..2529    +  intron         CMV intron (fragment): modified intron A from human cytomegalovirus
   2581..2599    +  promoter       SP6 promoter: promoter for bacteriophage SP6 RNA polymerase
   2603..2640    +  CDS            IgH signal sequence (fragment): signal sequence from the mouse immunoglobulin heavy chain variable region
   2728..4461    +  CDS            ISLR2 (fragment): ISLR2_HUMAN - Also known as KIAA1465, LINX. Experimental evidence at protein level: Swiss-Prot protein existence level 1. Required for axon extension during neural development. From Homo sapiens (Human).
   4558..4737    +  CDS            Comp (fragment): COMP_RAT - Experimental evidence at protein level: Swiss-Prot protein existence level 1. May play a role in the structural integrity of cartilage via its interaction with other extracellular matrix proteins such as the collagens and fibronectin. Can mediate the interaction of chondrocytes with the cartilage extracellular matrix through interaction with cell surface integrin receptors. Could play a role in the pathogenesis of osteoarthritis. Potent suppressor of apoptosis in both primary chondrocytes and transformed cells. Suppresses apoptosis by blocking the activation of caspase-3 and by indu
   4725..6177    +  CDS            SEAP (fragment): secreted alkaline phosphatase from human placenta The natural enzyme has a C-terminal transmembrane sequence that is replaced by a GPI anchor.
   6202..6243    +  CDS            AviTag™ (fragment): peptide tag that allows for enzymatic biotinylation
   6247..6270    +  CDS            8xHis: 8xHis affinity tag
   6416..6527    +  polyA_signal   bGH poly(A) signal: bovine growth hormone polyadenylation signal
   6528..6636    +  rep_origin     f1 ori (fragment): f1 bacteriophage origin of replication; arrow indicates direction of (+) strand synthesis
   6650..6979    +  promoter       SV40 promoter: SV40 enhancer and early promoter
   7027..7074    +  promoter       EM7 promoter: synthetic bacterial promoter&nbsp
   7093..7692    +  CDS            PuroR (fragment): puromycin N-acetyltransferase; pac from Streptomyces; confers resistance to puromycin
   7702..7827    +  CDS            ble (fragment): BLE_KLEPN - Experimental evidence at protein level: Swiss-Prot protein existence level 1. Binding protein with a strong affinity to the bleomycin family of antibiotics. Binds to CL990; an antimitotic-antibiotic compound. From Klebsiella pneumoniae.
   7822..7943    +  polyA_signal   SV40 poly(A) signal: SV40 polyadenylation signal
   7996..8856    -  CDS            AmpR: β-lactamase; bla; confers resistance to ampicillin, carbenicillin, and related antibiotics
   8859..89      -  promoter       AmpR promoter (fragment) (across the origin): bla
>Addgene plasmid #157479 | pD649-HAsp-ISLR2-COMP5AP-AviTag-9xHis | depositor full sequence | sequence record 304067 | Full Sequence
TTTCAATATTATTGAAGCATTTATCAGGGTTATTGTCTCATGAGCGGATACATATTTGAATGTATTTAGA
AAAATAAACAAATAGGGGTCAGTGTTACAACCAATTAACCAATTCTGAACATTATCGCGAGCCCATTTAT
ACCTGAATATGGCTCATAACACCCCTTGCTCATGACCAAAATCCCTTAACGTGAGTTACGCGCGCGTCGT
TCCACTGAGCGTCAGACCCCGTAGAAAAGATCAAAGGATCTTCTTGAGATCCTTTTTTTCTGCGCGTAAT
CTGCTGCTTGCAAACAAAAAAACCACCGCTACCAGCGGTGGTTTGTTTGCCGGATCAAGAGCTACCAACT
CTTTTTCCGAAGGTAACTGGCTTCAGCAGAGCGCAGATACCAAATACTGTTCTTCTAGTGTAGCCGTAGT
TAGCCCACCACTTCAAGAACTCTGTAGCACCGCCTACATACCTCGCTCTGCTAATCCTGTTACCAGTGGC
TGCTGCCAGTGGCGATAAGTCGTGTCTTACCGGGTTGGACTCAAGACGATAGTTACCGGATAAGGCGCAG
CGGTCGGGCTGAACGGGGGGTTCGTGCACACAGCCCAGCTTGGAGCGAACGACCTACACCGAACTGAGAT
ACCTACAGCGTGAGCTATGAGAAAGCGCCACGCTTCCCGAAGGGAGAAAGGCGGACAGGTATCCGGTAAG
CGGCAGGGTCGGAACAGGAGAGCGCACGAGGGAGCTTCCAGGGGGAAACGCCTGGTATCTTTATAGTCCT
GTCGGGTTTCGCCACCTCTGACTTGAGCGTCGATTTTTGTGATGCTCGTCAGGGGGGCGGAGCCTATGGA
AAAACGCCAGCAACGCGGCCTTTTTACGGTTCCTGGCCTTTTGCTGGCCTTTTGCTCACATGTTCTTTCC
TGCGTTATCCCCTGATTCTGTGGATAACCGTATTACCGCCTTTGAGTGAGCTGATACCGCTCGCCGCAGC
CGAACGACCGAGCGCAGCGAGTCAGTGAGCGAGGAAGCGGAAGGCGAGAGTAGGGAACTGCCAGGCATCA
AACTAAGCAGAAGGCCCCTGACGGATGGCCTTTTTGCGTTTCTACAAACTCTTTCTGTGTTGTAAAACGA
CGGCCAGTCTTAAGCTCGGGCCCCCTGGGCGGTTCTGATAACGAGTAATCGTTAATCCGCAAATAACGTA
AAAACCCGCTTCGGCGGGTTTTTTTATGGGGGGAGTTTAGGGAAAGAGCATTTGTCAGAATATTTAAGGG
CGCCTGTCACTTTGCTTGATATATGAGAATTATTTAACCTTATAAATGAGAAAAAAGCAACGCACTTTAA
ATAAGATACGTTGCTTTTTCGATTGATGAACACCTATAATTAAACTATTCATCTATTATTTATGATTTTT
TGTATATACAATATTTCTAGTTTGTTAAAGAGAATTAAGAAAATAAATCTCGAAAATAATAAAGGGAAAA
TCAGTTTTTGATATCAAAATTATACATGTCAACGATAATACAAAATATAATACAAACTATAAGATGTTAT
CAGTATTTATTATCATTTAGAATAAATTTTGTGTCGCCCTTAATTGTGAGCGGATAACAATTACGAGCTT
CATGCACAGTGGCGTTGACTCAATATTGGCCATTAGCCATATTATTCATTGGTTATATAGCATAAATCAA
TATTGGCTATTGGCCATTGCATACGTTGTATCTATATCATAATATGTACATTTATATTGGCTCATGTCCA
ATATGACCGCCATGTTGGCATTGATTATTGACTAGTTATTAATAGTAATCAATTACGGGGTCATTAGTTC
ATAGCCCATATATGGAGTTCCGCGTTACATAACTTACGGTAAATGGCCCGCCTGGCTGACCGCCCAACGA
CCCCCGCCCATTGACGTCAATAATGACGTATGTTCCCATAGTAACGCCAATAGGGACTTTCCATTGACGT
CAATGGGTGGAGTATTTACGGTAAACTGCCCACTTGGCAGTACATCAAGTGTATCATATGCCAAGTACGC
CCCCTATTGACGTCAATGACGGTAAATGGCCCGCCTGGCATTATGCCCAGTACATGACCTTATGGGACTT
TCCTACTTGGCAGTACATCTACGTATTAGTCATCGCTATTACCATGGTGATGCGGTTTTGGCAGTACATC
AATGGGCGTGGATAGCGGTTTGACTCACGGGGATTTCCAAGTCTCCACCCCATTGACGTCAATGGGAGTT
TGTTTTGGCACCAAAATCAACGGGACTTTCCAAAATGTCGTAACAACTCCGCCCCATTGACGCAAATGGG
CGGTAGGCGTGTACGGTGGGAGGTCTATATAAGCAGAGCTCGTTTAGTGAACCGTCAGATCGCCTGGAGA
CGCCATCCACGCTGTTTTGACCTCCATAGAAGACACCGGGACCGATCCAGCCTCCGCGGCCGGGAACGGT
GCATTGGAACGCGGATTCCCCGTGCCAAGAGTGACGTAAGTACCGCCTATAGAGTCTATAGGCCCACCCC
CTTGGCTTCGTTAGAACGCGGCTACAATTAATACATAACCTTATGTATCATACACATACGATTTAGGTGA
CACTATAGAATAACATCCACTTTGCCTTTCTCTCCACAGGTGTCCACTCCCAGGTCCAACTGCACCTCGG
TTCTATCGAAAACGCGCCTGCTAGCGCCACCATGAAGACCATCATTGCCCTGAGCTACATCTTCTGCCTG
GTGTTCGCTGCGGCCGCCTCTTGTCCTGAACCTTGTGCCTGCGTGGACAAATACGCCCACCAGTTCGCCG
ACTGCGCCTACAAAGAACTGAGAGAGGTGCCAGAGGGCCTGCCTGCCAATGTGACAACACTGAGCCTGAG
CGCCAACAAGATCACCGTGCTGAGAAGAGGCGCCTTCGCCGATGTGACCCAAGTGACATCTCTGTGGCTG
GCCCACAACGAAGTGCGGACAGTTGAACCTGGTGCTCTGGCCGTTCTGAGCCAGCTGAAGAACCTGGACC
TGAGCCACAACTTCATCAGCAGCTTCCCTTGGAGCGACCTGCGGAATCTGTCTGCTCTGCAGCTGCTGAA
GATGAACCACAACCGGCTGGGAAGCCTGCCTAGAGATGCTCTGGGAGCACTGCCCGATCTGCGGAGCCTG
AGAATCAACAACAACAGACTGCGGACACTGGCCCCAGGCACCTTTGATGCTCTGAGCGCTCTGTCTCACC
TCCAGCTGTATCACAACCCCTTCCACTGTGGCTGTGGCCTCGTTTGGCTTCAAGCCTGGGCCGCCAGTAC
CAGAGTGTCTCTGCCTGAGCCAGACTCTATCGCCTGTGCCTCTCCACCAGCTCTGCAGGGCGTTCCAGTG
TACAGACTTCCTGCTCTGCCTTGCGCTCCTCCTAGCGTTCACCTGTCTGCCGAACCTCCACTGGAAGCCC
CTGGAACACCTCTGAGAGCCGGACTGGCTTTCGTGCTGCACTGTATCGCCGACGGACACCCCACACCTAG
ACTGCAGTGGCAGCTGCAAATCCCTGGCGGAACAGTGGTGCTGGAACCTCCTGTTCTGAGCGGCGAAGAT
GATGGCGTGGGAGCCGAAGAAGGCGAAGGCGAAGGCGACGGGGATCTGCTGACACAGACACAGGCTCAGA
CCCCTACACCAGCTCCAGCTTGGCCTGCTCCTCCTGCCACACCAAGATTTCTGGCCCTGGCCAATGGCAG
CCTGCTGGTTCCTCTGCTGTCTGCCAAAGAGGCCGGCGTCTACACATGCAGAGCCCACAATGAGCTGGGC
GCCAATAGCACCTCTATCAGAGTGGCCGTGGCCGCCACAGGACCTCCAAAACATGCTCCTGGTGCTGGCG
GAGAGCCTGATGGACAAGCCCCTACAAGCGAGAGAAAGAGCACCGCCAAAGGCAGAGGCAACAGCGTGCT
GCCTTCTAAGCCTGAGGGCAAGATCAAAGGCCAGGGACTCGCCAAGGTGTCCATCCTGGGAGAAACCGAG
ACTGAGCCCGAAGAGGATACCAGCGAGGGCGAAGAGGCCGAGGATCAGATTCTGGCTGATCCCGCCGAGG
AACAGAGATGCGGAAACGGCGATCCCAGCAGATACGTGTCCAACCACGCCTTCAATCAGAGCGCCGAGCT
GAAGCCTCACGTGTTCGAGCTGGGAGTGATCGCCCTGGATGTGGCTGAAAGGGAAGCCAGAGTGCAGCTG
ACACCACTGGCTGCTAGATGGGGACCTGGACCAGGCGGTGCAGGCGGAGCACCTAGACCTGGAAGAAGGC
CTCTGAGACTGCTGTATCTGTGTCCAGCTGGTGGCGGAGCTGCTGTGCAATGGTCCAGAGTTGAGGAAGG
CGTGAACGCCTACTGGTTCAGAGGACTGAGGCCCGGCACCAACTACTCTGTGTGTCTTGCTCTGGCTGGC
GAGGCCTGTCATGTGCAAGTGGTGTTCAGCACCAAGAAAGAGCTGCCCTCTGGCGCGCCGGAAGATCAAG
TTGATCCAAGATTGATTGATGGCAAGGGCGGATCTCTGGAGGTGCTGTTCCAGGGACCAGGCGGAAGCGG
CAATCCCGGCGGCGATCTGGCCCCCCAGATGCTGCGCGAGCTGCAGGAGACCAATGCCGCCCTGCAGGAC
GTGCGCGAGCTGCTGCGCCACCGCGTGAAGGAGATCACCTTCCTGAAGAACACCGTGATGGAGTGCGACG
CCTGCGGTATGCAGCCCTCTAGAGGCTCCGGCTCCATCATCCCAGTTGAGGAGGAGAACCCGGACTTCTG
GAACCGCGAGGCAGCCGAGGCCCTGGGTGCCGCCAAGAAGCTGCAGCCTGCACAGACAGCCGCCAAGAAC
CTCATCATCTTCCTGGGCGATGGGATGGGGGTGTCTACGGTGACAGCTGCCAGGATCCTAAAAGGGCAGA
AGAAGGACAAACTGGGGCCTGAGATACCCCTGGCCATGGACCGCTTCCCATATGTGGCTCTGTCCAAGAC
ATACAATGTAGACAAACATGTGCCAGACAGTGGAGCCACAGCCACGGCCTACCTGTGCGGGGTCAAGGGC
AACTTCCAGACCATTGGCTTGAGTGCAGCCGCCCGCTTTAACCAGTGCAACACGACACGCGGCAACGAGG
TCATCTCCGTGATGAATCGGGCCAAGAAAGCAGGGAAGTCAGTGGGAGTGGTAACCACCACACGAGTGCA
GCACGCCTCGCCAGCCGGCACCTACGCCCACACGGTGAACCGCAACTGGTACTCGGACGCCGACGTGCCT
GCCTCGGCCCGCCAGGAGGGGTGCCAGGACATCGCTACGCAGCTCATCTCCAACATGGACATTGACGTGA
TCCTAGGTGGAGGCCGAAAGTACATGTTTCGCATGGGAACCCCAGACCCTGAGTACCCAGATGACTACAG
CCAAGGTGGGACCAGGCTGGACGGGAAGAATCTGGTGCAGGAATGGCTGGCGAAGCGCCAGGGTGCCCGG
TATGTGTGGAACCGCACTGAGCTCATGCAGGCTTCCCTGGACCCGTCTGTGACCCATCTCATGGGTCTCT
TTGAGCCTGGAGACATGAAATACGAGATCCACCGAGACTCCACACTGGACCCCTCCCTGATGGAGATGAC
AGAGGCTGCCCTGCGCCTGCTGAGCAGGAACCCCCGCGGCTTCTTCCTCTTCGTGGAGGGTGGTCGCATC
GACCATGGTCATCATGAAAGCAGGGCTTACCGGGCACTGACTGAGACGATCATGTTCGACGACGCCATTG
AGAGGGCGGGCCAGCTCACCAGCGAGGAGGACACGCTGAGCCTCGTCACTGCCGACCACTCCCACGTCTT
CTCCTTCGGAGGCTACCCCCTGCGAGGGAGCTCCATCTTCGGGCTGGCCCCTGGCAAGGCCCGGGACAGG
AAGGCCTACACGGTCCTCCTATACGGAAACGGTCCAGGCTATGTGCTCAAGGACGGCGCCCGGCCGGATG
TTACCGAGAGCGAGAGCGGGAGCCCCGAGTATCGGCAGCAGTCAGCAGTGCCCCTGGACGAAGAGACCCA
CGCAGGCGAGGACGTGGCGGTGTTCGCGCGCGGCCCGCAGGCGCACCTGGTTCACGGCGTGCAGGAGCAG
ACCTTCATAGCGCACGTCATGGCCTTCGCCGCCTGCCTGGAGCCCTACACCGCCTGCGACCTGGCGCCCC
CCGCCGGCACCACCGACGCCGCGCACCCGGGTGGCGGAGGACTGAACGACATCTTCGAGGCTCAGAAAAT
CGAATGGCACGAACATCACCATCACCATCACCATCACCATTAAGGCCGGCCTGTAGTCACTGGCACAACG
CGTTACCCGGTAAGCCAATCGGGTATACACGGTCGTCATACTGCAGACAGGGTTCTTCTACTTTGCAAGA
TAGTCTTGAGTAGTAAAATAAATAGATAGAGAAAATCAGCCTCGACTGTGCCTTCTAGTTGCCAGCCATC
TGTTGTTTGCCCCTCCCCCGTGCCTTCCTTGACCCTGGAAGGTGCCACTCCCACTGTCCTTTCCTAATAA
AATGAGGAAATTGCATCACAACACTCAACCCTATCTCGGTCTATTCTTTTGATTTATAAGGGATTTTGCC
GATTTCGGCCTATTGGTTAAAAAATGAGCTGATTTAACAAAAATTTAACGCGAATTAATTCTGTGGAATG
TGTGTCAGTTAGGGTGTGGAAAGTCCCCAGGCTCCCCAGCAGGCAGAAGTATGCAAAGCATGCATCTCAA
TTAGTCAGCAACCAGGTGTGGAAAGTCCCCAGGCTCCCCAGCAGGCAGAAGTATGCAAAGCATGCATCTC
AATTAGTCAGCAACCATAGTCCCGCCCCTAACTCCGCCCATCCCGCCCCTAACTCCGCCCAGTTCCGCCC
ATTCTCCGCCCCATGGCTGACTAATTTTTTTTATTTATGCAGAGGCCGAGGCCGCCTCTGCCTCTGAGCT
ATTCCAGAAGTAGTGAGGAGGCTTTTTTGGAGGCCTAGGCTTTTGCAAAAAGCTCCCGGGAGCTTGTATA
TCCATTTTCGGATCTGATCAGCACGTGTTGACAATTAATCATCGGCATAGTATATCGGCATAGTATAATA
CGACAAGGTGAGGAACTAAACCATGACCGAGTACAAGCCCACGGTGCGCCTCGCCACCCGCGACGACGTC
CCCAGGGCCGTACGCACCCTCGCCGCCGCGTTCGCCGACTACCCCGCCACGCGCCACACCGTCGATCCGG
ACCGCCACATCGAGCGGGTCACCGAGCTGCAAGAACTCTTCCTCACGCGCGTCGGGCTCGACATCGGCAA
GGTGTGGGTCGCGGACGACGGCGCCGCGGTGGCGGTCTGGACCACGCCGGAGAGCGTCGAAGCGGGGGCG
GTGTTCGCCGAGATCGGCCCGCGCATGGCCGAGTTGAGCGGTTCCCGGCTGGCCGCGCAGCAACAGATGG
AAGGCCTCCTGGCGCCGCACCGGCCCAAGGAGCCCGCGTGGTTCCTGGCCACCGTCGGCGTCTCGCCCGA
CCACCAGGGCAAGGGTCTGGGCAGCGCCGTCGTGCTCCCCGGAGTGGAGGCGGCCGAGCGCGCCGGGGTG
CCCGCCTTCCTGGAGACATCCGCGCCCCGCAACCTCCCCTTCTACGAGCGGCTCGGCTTCACCGTCACCG
CCGACGTCGAGGTGCCCGAAGGACCGCGCACCTGGTGCATGACCCGCAAGCCCGGTGCCTGACACGTGCT
ACGAGATTTCGATTCCACCGCCGCCTTCTATGAAAGGTTGGGCTTCGGAATCGTTTTCCGGGACGCCGGC
TGGATGATCCTCCAGCGCGGGGATCTCATGCTGGAGTTCTTCGCCCACCCCAACTTGTTTATTGCAGCTT
ATAATGGTTACAAATAAAGCAATAGCATCACAAATTTCACAAATAAAGCATTTTTTTCACTGCATTCTAG
TTGTGGTTTGTCCAAACTCATCAATGTATCTTATCATGTCTGTATACCGTCGACCTCTAGCTAGAGCTTG
GCGTAATCATGGTCATTACCAATGCTTAATCAGTGAGGCACCTATCTCAGCGATCTGTCTATTTCGTTCA
TCCATAGTTGCCTGACTCCCCGTCGTGTAGATAACTACGATACGGGAGGGCTTACCATCTGGCCCCAGCG
CTGCGATGATACCGCGAGAACCACGCTCACCGGCTCCGGATTTATCAGCAATAAACCAGCCAGCCGGAAG
GGCCGAGCGCAGAAGTGGTCCTGCAACTTTATCCGCCTCCATCCAGTCTATTAATTGTTGCCGGGAAGCT
AGAGTAAGTAGTTCGCCAGTTAATAGTTTGCGCAACGTTGTTGCCATCGCTACAGGCATCGTGGTGTCAC
GCTCGTCGTTTGGTATGGCTTCATTCAGCTCCGGTTCCCAACGATCAAGGCGAGTTACATGATCCCCCAT
GTTGTGCAAAAAAGCGGTTAGCTCCTTCGGTCCTCCGATCGTTGTCAGAAGTAAGTTGGCCGCAGTGTTA
TCACTCATGGTTATGGCAGCACTGCATAATTCTCTTACTGTCATGCCATCCGTAAGATGCTTTTCTGTGA
CTGGTGAGTACTCAACCAAGTCATTCTGAGAATAGTGTATGCGGCGACCGAGTTGCTCTTGCCCGGCGTC
AATACGGGATAATACCGCGCCACATAGCAGAACTTTAAAAGTGCTCATCATTGGAAAACGTTCTTCGGGG
CGAAAACTCTCAAGGATCTTACCGCTGTTGAGATCCAGTTCGATGTAACCCACTCGTGCACCCAACTGAT
CTTCAGCATCTTTTACTTTCACCAGCGTTTCTGGGTGAGCAAAAACAGGAAGGCAAAATGCCGCAAAAAA
GGGAATAAGGGCGACACGGAAATGTTGAATACTCATATTCTTCCTT
