>Addgene plasmid #157479 | pD649-HAsp-ISLR2-COMP5AP-AviTag-9xHis | depositor partial sequence | sequence record 304068 | insert (extracellular domain)
TCTTGTCCTGAACCTTGTGCCTGCGTGGACAAATACGCCCACCAGTTCGCCGACTGCGCCTACAAAGAAC
TGAGAGAGGTGCCAGAGGGCCTGCCTGCCAATGTGACAACACTGAGCCTGAGCGCCAACAAGATCACCGT
GCTGAGAAGAGGCGCCTTCGCCGATGTGACCCAAGTGACATCTCTGTGGCTGGCCCACAACGAAGTGCGG
ACAGTTGAACCTGGTGCTCTGGCCGTTCTGAGCCAGCTGAAGAACCTGGACCTGAGCCACAACTTCATCA
GCAGCTTCCCTTGGAGCGACCTGCGGAATCTGTCTGCTCTGCAGCTGCTGAAGATGAACCACAACCGGCT
GGGAAGCCTGCCTAGAGATGCTCTGGGAGCACTGCCCGATCTGCGGAGCCTGAGAATCAACAACAACAGA
CTGCGGACACTGGCCCCAGGCACCTTTGATGCTCTGAGCGCTCTGTCTCACCTCCAGCTGTATCACAACC
CCTTCCACTGTGGCTGTGGCCTCGTTTGGCTTCAAGCCTGGGCCGCCAGTACCAGAGTGTCTCTGCCTGA
GCCAGACTCTATCGCCTGTGCCTCTCCACCAGCTCTGCAGGGCGTTCCAGTGTACAGACTTCCTGCTCTG
CCTTGCGCTCCTCCTAGCGTTCACCTGTCTGCCGAACCTCCACTGGAAGCCCCTGGAACACCTCTGAGAG
CCGGACTGGCTTTCGTGCTGCACTGTATCGCCGACGGACACCCCACACCTAGACTGCAGTGGCAGCTGCA
AATCCCTGGCGGAACAGTGGTGCTGGAACCTCCTGTTCTGAGCGGCGAAGATGATGGCGTGGGAGCCGAA
GAAGGCGAAGGCGAAGGCGACGGGGATCTGCTGACACAGACACAGGCTCAGACCCCTACACCAGCTCCAG
CTTGGCCTGCTCCTCCTGCCACACCAAGATTTCTGGCCCTGGCCAATGGCAGCCTGCTGGTTCCTCTGCT
GTCTGCCAAAGAGGCCGGCGTCTACACATGCAGAGCCCACAATGAGCTGGGCGCCAATAGCACCTCTATC
AGAGTGGCCGTGGCCGCCACAGGACCTCCAAAACATGCTCCTGGTGCTGGCGGAGAGCCTGATGGACAAG
CCCCTACAAGCGAGAGAAAGAGCACCGCCAAAGGCAGAGGCAACAGCGTGCTGCCTTCTAAGCCTGAGGG
CAAGATCAAAGGCCAGGGACTCGCCAAGGTGTCCATCCTGGGAGAAACCGAGACTGAGCCCGAAGAGGAT
ACCAGCGAGGGCGAAGAGGCCGAGGATCAGATTCTGGCTGATCCCGCCGAGGAACAGAGATGCGGAAACG
GCGATCCCAGCAGATACGTGTCCAACCACGCCTTCAATCAGAGCGCCGAGCTGAAGCCTCACGTGTTCGA
GCTGGGAGTGATCGCCCTGGATGTGGCTGAAAGGGAAGCCAGAGTGCAGCTGACACCACTGGCTGCTAGA
TGGGGACCTGGACCAGGCGGTGCAGGCGGAGCACCTAGACCTGGAAGAAGGCCTCTGAGACTGCTGTATC
TGTGTCCAGCTGGTGGCGGAGCTGCTGTGCAATGGTCCAGAGTTGAGGAAGGCGTGAACGCCTACTGGTT
CAGAGGACTGAGGCCCGGCACCAACTACTCTGTGTGTCTTGCTCTGGCTGGCGAGGCCTGTCATGTGCAA
GTGGTGTTCAGCACCAAGAAAGAGCTGCCCTCT
